Addgene plasmid #70643: R777-E359 Hs.YAP1
Purpose: Gateway ORF clone of human YAP1 [NM_001130145.2] with stop codon (for native or N-terminal fusions)
Depositing lab: Dominic Esposito. Depositing organization: National Cancer Institute (NCI).
Backbone
  Vector backbone: pDonor-255
  Backbone size w/o insert (bp): 2693
  Vector type: Gateway Entry Clone
Growth in bacteria
  Bacterial resistance: Spectinomycin, 50 μg/mL
  Growth temperature: 37°C
  Growth strain: DH10B
  Copy number: High Copy
Gene/Insert
  Gene/Insert name: YAP1
  Species: H. sapiens (human)
  Insert size (bp): 1515
  GenBank ID: NM_001130145.2
  Entrez Gene: YAP1 (a.k.a. COB1, YAP, YAP-1, YAP2, YAP65, YKI)
  Cloning method: Gateway Cloning
  Sequencing primers: 5′ M13F 23-mer (5'-CCCAGTCACGACGTTGTAAAACG); 3′ attLR 23-mer (5'-TAACATCAGAGATTTTGAGACAC)
Terms and licenses: Academic/Nonprofit Terms; Industry Terms: Not Available to Industry
How to cite: R777-E359 Hs.YAP1 was a gift from Dominic Esposito (Addgene plasmid # 70643 ; http://n2t.net/addgene:70643 ; RRID:Addgene_70643)
