[The description below was written by a language model from this plasmid's Addgene catalogue record and pLannotate feature annotations shown in this document.]
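Description:
R777-E359 Hs.YAP1 is a Gateway entry clone built on the pDonor-255 backbone (about 2.7 kb without insert; 4,208 bp in total) that carries the human YAP1 open reading frame, corresponding to the reference transcript NM_001130145.2. It is a bacterial propagation and shuttle plasmid rather than an expression vector. It replicates in E. coli from a high-copy ColE1/pUC-type origin and is selected with spectinomycin through the aadA aminoglycoside adenylyltransferase gene (SmR). This gene sits downstream of a fragment of the class 1 integron Pc promoter and a short remnant of a gentamicin resistance gene. Small lacZα and lacI fragments appear to be vestigial backbone sequence. The rrnB T1 and T2 terminators lie upstream of the cloning region, where they would typically limit read-through transcription into the insert.

The roughly 1.5 kb YAP1 coding sequence is flanked by two attL recombination sites, which the automated annotation calls as an attL3-like site on the 5′ side and a partial attL2 on the 3′ side. In an LR Clonase reaction these sites transfer the ORF directionally into any compatible Gateway destination vector. No promoter, tag or reporter for YAP1 is annotated in the entry clone, so these elements come from the chosen destination vector. Because the ORF retains its native stop codon, the clone suits expression of untagged YAP1 or N-terminal fusions, but not C-terminal fusions. YAP1 is a transcriptional co-activator best known as an effector of the Hippo pathway, and the clone serves as a source for building YAP1 expression constructs.
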