Features (pLannotate 1.2.2; 11 found; start..end, strand, type, name):
     18..54      -  CDS            lacZα (fragment): LacZα fragment of β-galactosidase; lacZ fragment
     85..180     +  protein_bind   attL3: mutant version of attL; recombination site for the Gateway® LR reaction LR Clonase™
    186..1697    +  CDS            YAP1: YAP1_HUMAN - Also known as YAP65. Experimental evidence at protein level: Swiss-Prot protein existence level 1. [Isoform 3]: Activates the C-terminal fragment (CTF) of ERBB4 (isoform 3). From Homo sapiens (Human).
   1705..1798    -  protein_bind   attL2 (fragment): mutant version of attL; recombination site for the Gateway® LR reaction LR Clonase™
   1913..1936    +  promoter       Pc promoter (fragment): intI1 (promoter lies within the coding sequence); class 1 integron promoter
   2112..2168    +  CDS            GmR (fragment): gentamycin acetyltransferase; aacC1; confers resistance to gentamycin
   2175..2966    +  CDS            SmR: aminoglycoside adenylyltransferase (Murphy, 1985); aadA; confers resistance to spectinomycin and streptomycin
   3059..3647    +  rep_origin     ori: high-copy-number ColE1/pMB1/pBR322/pUC origin of replication
   3830..3922    +  CDS            lacI (fragment): lac repressor; lacI; The lac repressor binds to the lac operator to inhibit transcription in E. coli. This inhibition can be relieved by adding lactose or isopropyl-β-D-thiogalactopyranoside (IPTG).
   3977..4004    -  terminator     rrnB T2 terminator: transcription terminator T2 from the E. coli rrnB gene
   4136..4179    +  terminator     rrnB T1 terminator: Escherichia coli rrnB; transcription terminator T1 from the E. coli rrnB gene
>Addgene plasmid #70643 | R777-E359 Hs.YAP1 | depositor full sequence | sequence record 126092 | Full Sequence
TTAACGCTAGCATGGATGTTTTCCCAGTCACGACGTTGTAAAACGACGGCCAGTCTTAAAATTCGAGCTC
GGTCCGAGGATCCGAAATAATGATTTTATTTTGACTGATAGTGACCTGTTCGTTGCAACAAATTGATAAG
CAATGCTTTTTTATAATGCCAACTTTGTACAAAAAAGTTGGCACCATGGATCCCGGGCAGCAGCCGCCGC
CTCAACCGGCCCCCCAGGGCCAAGGGCAGCCGCCTTCGCAGCCCCCGCAGGGGCAGGGCCCGCCGTCCGG
ACCCGGGCAACCGGCACCCGCGGCGACCCAGGCGGCGCCGCAGGCACCCCCCGCCGGGCATCAGATCGTG
CACGTCCGCGGGGACTCGGAGACCGACCTGGAGGCGCTCTTCAACGCCGTCATGAACCCCAAGACGGCCA
ACGTGCCCCAGACCGTGCCCATGAGGCTCCGGAAGCTGCCCGACTCCTTCTTCAAGCCGCCGGAGCCCAA
ATCCCACTCCCGACAGGCCAGTACTGATGCAGGCACTGCAGGAGCCCTGACTCCACAGCATGTTCGAGCT
CATTCCTCTCCAGCTTCTCTGCAGTTGGGAGCTGTTTCTCCTGGGACACTGACCCCCACTGGAGTAGTCT
CTGGCCCAGCAGCTACACCCACAGCTCAGCATCTTCGACAGTCTTCTTTTGAGATACCTGATGATGTACC
TCTGCCAGCAGGTTGGGAGATGGCAAAGACATCTTCTGGTCAGAGATACTTCTTAAATCACATCGATCAG
ACAACAACATGGCAGGACCCCAGGAAGGCCATGCTGTCCCAGATGAACGTCACAGCCCCCACCAGTCCAC
CAGTGCAGCAGAATATGATGAACTCGGCTTCAGGTCCTCTTCCTGATGGATGGGAACAAGCCATGACTCA
GGATGGAGAAATTTACTATATAAACCATAAGAACAAGACCACCTCTTGGCTAGACCCAAGGCTTGACCCT
CGTTTTGCCATGAACCAGAGAATCAGTCAGAGTGCTCCAGTGAAACAGCCACCACCCCTGGCTCCCCAGA
GCCCACAGGGAGGCGTCATGGGTGGCAGCAACTCCAACCAGCAGCAACAGATGCGACTGCAGCAACTGCA
GATGGAGAAGGAGAGGCTGCGGCTGAAACAGCAAGAACTGCTTCGGCAGGCAATGCGGAATATCAATCCC
AGCACAGCAAATTCTCCAAAATGTCAGGAGTTAGCCCTGCGTAGCCAGTTACCAACACTGGAGCAGGATG
GTGGGACTCAAAATCCAGTGTCTTCTCCCGGGATGTCTCAGGAATTGAGAACAATGACGACCAATAGCTC
AGATCCTTTCCTTAACAGTGGCACCTATCACTCTCGAGATGAGAGTACAGACAGTGGACTAAGCATGAGC
AGCTACAGTGTCCCTCGAACCCCAGATGACTTCCTGAACAGTGTGGATGAGATGGATACAGGTGATACTA
TCAACCAAAGCACCCTGCCCTCACAGCAGAACCGTTTCCCAGACTACCTTGAAGCCATTCCTGGGACAAA
TGTGGACCTTGGAACACTGGAAGGAGATGGAATGAACATAGAAGGAGAGGAGCTGATGCCAAGTCTGCAG
GAAGCTTTGAGTTCTGACATCCTTAATGACATGGAGTCTGTTTTGGCTGCCACCAAGCTAGATAAAGAAA
GCTTTCTTACATGGTTATAATCAACTTTCTTGTACAAAGTTGGCATTATAGGAAAGCATTGCTTATCAAT
TTGTTGCAACGAACAGGTCACTATCAGTCAAAATAAAATCATTATTTGCATGCAAGCTTAGATCCTCTAG
ACCAGCCAGGACAGAAATGCCTCGACTTCGCTGCTACCCAAGGTTGCCGGGTGACGCACACCGTGGAAAC
GGATGAAGGCACGAACCCAGTGGACATAAGCCTGTTCGGTTCGTAAGCTGTAATGCAAGTAGCGTATGCG
CTCACGCAACTGGTCCAGAACCTTGACCGAACGCAGCGGTGGTAACGGCGCAGTGGCGGTTTTCATGGCT
TGTTATGACTGTTTTTTTGGGGTACAGTCTATGCCTCGGGCATCCAAGCAGCAAGCGCGTTACGCCGTGG
GTCGATGTTTGATGTTATGGAGCAGCAACGATGTTACGCAGCAGGGCAGTCGCCCTAAAACAAAGTTAAA
CATTATGAGGGAAGCGGTGATCGCCGAAGTATCGACTCAACTATCAGAGGTAGTTGGCGTCATCGAGCGC
CATCTCGAACCGACGTTGCTGGCCGTACATTTGTACGGCTCCGCAGTGGATGGCGGCCTGAAGCCACACA
GTGATATTGATTTGCTGGTTACGGTGACCGTAAGGCTTGATGAAACAACGCGGCGAGCTTTGATCAACGA
CCTTTTGGAAACTTCGGCTTCCCCTGGAGAGAGCGAGATTCTCCGCGCTGTAGAAGTCACCATTGTTGTG
CACGACGACATCATTCCGTGGCGTTATCCAGCTAAGCGCGAACTGCAATTTGGAGAATGGCAGCGCAATG
ACATTCTTGCAGGTATCTTCGAGCCAGCCACGATCGACATTGATCTGGCTATCTTGCTGACAAAAGCAAG
AGAACATAGCGTTGCCTTGGTAGGTCCAGCGGCGGAGGAACTCTTTGATCCGGTTCCTGAACAGGATCTA
TTTGAGGCGCTAAATGAAACCTTAACGCTATGGAACTCGCCGCCCGACTGGGCTGGCGATGAGCGAAATG
TAGTGCTTACGTTGTCCCGCATTTGGTACAGCGCAGTAACCGGCAAAATCGCGCCGAAGGATGTCGCTGC
CGACTGGGCAATGGAGCGCCTGCCGGCCCAGTATCAGCCCGTCATACTTGAAGCTAGACAGGCTTATCTT
GGACAAGAAGAAGATCGCTTGGCCTCGCGCGCAGATCAGTTGGAAGAATTTGTCCACTACGTGAAAGGCG
AGATCACCAAGGTAGTCGGCAAATAACCCTCGAGCCACCCATGACCAAAATCCCTTAACGTGAGTTACGC
GTCGTTCCACTGAGCGTCAGACCCCGTAGAAAAGATCAAAGGATCTTCTTGAGATCCTTTTTTTCTGCGC
GTAATCTGCTGCTTGCAAACAAAAAAACCACCGCTACCAGCGGTGGTTTGTTTGCCGGATCAAGAGCTAC
CAACTCTTTTTCCGAAGGTAACTGGCTTCAGCAGAGCGCAGATACCAAATACTGTCCTTCTAGTGTAGCC
GTAGTTAGGCCACCACTTCAAGAACTCTGTAGCACCGCCTACATACCTCGCTCTGCTAATCCTGTTACCA
GTGGCTGCTGCCAGTGGCGATAAGTCGTGTCTTACCGGGTTGGACTCAAGACGATAGTTACCGGATAAGG
CGCAGCGGTCGGGCTGAACGGGGGGTTCGTGCACACAGCCCAGCTTGGAGCGAACGACCTACACCGAACT
GAGATACCTACAGCGTGAGCATTGAGAAAGCGCCACGCTTCCCGAAGGGAGAAAGGCGGACAGGTATCCG
GTAAGCGGCAGGGTCGGAACAGGAGAGCGCACGAGGGAGCTTCCAGGGGGAAACGCCTGGTATCTTTATA
GTCCTGTCGGGTTTCGCCACCTCTGACTTGAGCGTCGATTTTTGTGATGCTCGTCAGGGGGGCGGAGCCT
ATGGAAAAACGCCAGCAACGCGGCCTTTTTACGGTTCCTGGCCTTTTGCTGGCCTTTTGCTCACATGTTC
TTTCCTGCGTTATCCCCTGATTCTGTGGATAACCGTATTACCGCCTTTGAGTGAGCTGATACCGCTCGCC
GCAGCCGAACGACCGAGCGCAGCGAGTCAGTGAGCGAGGAAGCGGAAGAGCGCCCAATACGCAAACCGCC
TCTCCCCGCGCGTTGGCCGATTCATTAATGCAGCTGGCACGACAGGTTTCCCGACTGGAAAGCGGGCAGT
GAGCGCAACGCAATTAATACGCGTACCGCTAGCCAGGAAGAGTTTGTAGAAACGCAAAAAGGCCATCCGT
CAGGATGGCCTTCTGCTTAGTTTGATGCCTGGCAGTTTATGGCGGGCGTCCTGCCCGCCACCCTCCGGGC
CGTTGCTTCACAACGTTCAAATCCGCTCCCGGCGGATTTGTCCTACTCAGGAGAGCGTTCACCGACAAAC
AACAGATAAAACGAAAGGCCCAGTCTTCCGACTGAGCCTTTCGTTTTATTTGATGCCTGGCAGTTCCCTA
CTCTCGCG
