>Addgene plasmid #70643 | R777-E359 Hs.YAP1 | addgene partial sequence | sequence record 132136 | pCR8_R1 5'-cgaaccgaacaggcttatgt-3'
GGTGTGCGTCACCCGGCAACCTTGGGTAGCAGCGAAGTCGAGGCATTTCTGTCCTGGCTGGTCTAGAGGA
TCTAAGCTTGCATGCAAATAATGATTTTATTTTGACTGATAGTGACCTGTTCGTTGCAACAAATTGATAA
GCAATGCTTTCCTATAATGCCAACTTTGTACAAGAAAGTTGATTATAACCATGTAAGAAAGCTTTCTTTA
TCTAGCTTGGTGGCAGCCAAAACAGACTCCATGTCATTAAGGATGTCAGAACTCAAAGCTTCCTGCAGAC
TTGGCATCAGCTCCTCTCCTTCTATGTTCATTCCATCTCCTTCCAGTGTTCCAAGGTCCACATTTGTCCC
AGGAATGGCTTCAAGGTAGTCTGGGAAACGGTTCTGCTGTGAGGGCAGGGTGCTTTGGTTGATAGTATCA
CCTGTATCCATCTCATCCACACTGTTCAGGAAGTCATCTGGGGTTCGAGGGACACTGTAGCTGCTCATGC
TTAGTCCACTGTCTGTACTCTCATCTCGAGAGTGATAGGTGCCACTGTTAAGGAAAGGATCTGAGCTATT
GGTCGTCATTGTTCTCAATTCCTGAGACATCCCGGGAGAAGACACTGGATTTTGAGTCCCACCATCCTGC
TCCAGTGTTGGTAACTGGCTACGCAGGGCTAACTCCTGACATTTTGGAGAATTTGCTGTGCTGGGATTGA
TATTCCGCATTGCCTGCCGAAGCAGTTCTTGCTGTTTCAGCCGCAGCCTCTCCTTCTCCATCTGCAGTTG
CTGCAGTCGCATCTGTTGCTGCTGGTTGGAGTTGCTGCCACCCATGACGCCTCCCTGTGGGCTCTGGGGA
GCCAGGGGTGGTGGCTGTTTCACTGGAGCACTCTGACTGATTCTCTGGTTCATGGCAAAACGAGGGTCAA
GCCTTGGGTCTAGCCAAGAGGTGGTCTTGTTCTTATGGTTTATATAGTAAATTTCTCCATCCTGAGTCAT
GGCTTGTTCCCATCCATCAGGAAGAGGACCTGAAGCCGAGTTCATCATATTC
